>Addgene plasmid #100289 | AX44_pS.Donor.S1 | addgene full sequence | sequence record 193526 | Addgene NGS Result
TAATGTGAGTTAGCTCACTCATTAGGCACCCCAGGCTTTACACTTTATGCTTCCGGCTCGTATGTTGTGT
GGAATTGTGAGCGGATAACAATTTCACACAGGAAACAGCTATGACCATGATTACGCCAAGCTTGCATGCA
GGCCTCTGCAGTCGACGGGCCCGGGATCCGATGGCCGCGTCAGAGCAGCTCAGGTTCTGGGAGAGGGTAG
CGCAGGGTGGCCACTGAGAACCGGGCAGGTCACGCATCCCCCCCTTCCCTCCCACCCCCTGCCAAGCTCT
CCCTCCCAGGATCCTCTCTGGCTCCATCGTAAGCAAACCTTAGAGGTTCTGGCAAGGAGAGAGATGGCTC
CAGGAAATGGGGGTGTGTCACCAGATAAGGAATCTGCCTAACAGGAGGTGGGGGTTAGACCCAATATCAG
GAGACTAGGAAGGAGGAGGCCTAAGGATGGGGCTTTTCTGTCACCAATCCTAAGCTTGTTAACACGCGTG
TCCCTAGTGGCCCCACTGTGGGGTGGAGGGGACAGATAAAAGTACCCAGAACCAGAGCCACATTAACCGG
CCCTGGGAATATAAGGTGGTCCCAGCTCGGGGACACAGGATCCCTGGAGGCAGCAAACATGCTGTCCTGA
AGTGGACATAGGGGCCCGGGTTGGAGGAAGAAGACTAGCTGAGCTCTCGGACCCCTGGAAGATGCCATGA
CAGGGGGCTGGAAGAGCTAGCACAGACTAGAGAGGTAAGGGGGGTAGGGGAGCTGCCCAAATGAAAGGAG
TGAGAGGTGACCCGAATCCGCGGCCATCTAGATGCATTCGCGAGGTACCGAGCTCGAATTCACTGGCCGT
CGTTTTACAACGTCGTGACTGGGAAAACCCTGGCGTTACCCAACTTAATCGCCTTGCAGCACATCCCCCT
TTCGCCAGCTGGCGTAATAGCGAAGAGGCCCGCACCGATCGCCCTTCCCAACAGTTGCGCAGCCTGAATG
GCGAATGGCGCCTGATGCGGTATTTTCTCCTTACGCATCTGTGCGGTATTTCACACCGCATATGGTGCAC
TCTCAGTACAATCTGCTCTGATGCCGCATAGTTAAGCCAGCCCCGACACCCGCCAACACCCGCTGACGCG
CCCTGACGGGCTTGTCTGCTCCCGGCATCCGCTTACAGACAAGCTGTGACCGTCTCCGGGAGCTGCATGT
GTCAGAGGTTTTCACCGTCATCACCGAAACGCGCGAGACGAAAGGGCCTCGTGATACGCCTATTTTTATA
GGTTAATGTCATGATAATAATGGTTTCTTAGACGTCAGGTGGCACTTTTCGGGGAAATGTGCGCGGAACC
CCTATTTGTTTATTTTTCTAAATACATTCAAATATGTATCCGCTCATGAGACAATAACCCTGATAAATGC
TTCAATAATATTGAAAAAGGAAGAGTATGAGTATTCAACATTTCCGTGTCGCCCTTATTCCCTTTTTTGC
GGCATTTTGCCTTCCTGTTTTTGCTCACCCAGAAACGCTGGTGAAAGTAAAAGATGCTGAAGATCAGTTG
GGTGCACGAGTGGGTTACATCGAACTGGATCTCAACAGCGGTAAGATCCTTGAGAGTTTTCGCCCCGAAG
AACGTTTTCCAATGATGAGCACTTTTAAAGTTCTGCTATGTGGCGCGGTATTATCCCGTATTGACGCCGG
GCAAGAGCAACTCGGTCGCCGCATACACTATTCTCAGAATGACTTGGTTGAGTACTCACCAGTCACAGAA
AAGCATCTTACGGATGGCATGACAGTAAGAGAATTATGCAGTGCTGCCATAACCATGAGTGATAACACTG
CGGCCAACTTACTTCTGACAACGATCGGAGGACCGAAGGAGCTAACCGCTTTTTTGCACAACATGGGGGA
TCATGTAACTCGCCTTGATCGTTGGGAACCGGAGCTGAATGAAGCCATACCAAACGACGAGCGTGACACC
ACGATGCCTGTAGCAATGGCAACAACGTTGCGCAAACTATTAACTGGCGAACTACTTACTCTAGCTTCCC
GGCAACAATTAATAGACTGGATGGAGGCGGATAAAGTTGCAGGACCACTTCTGCGCTCGGCCCTTCCGGC
TGGCTGGTTTATTGCTGATAAATCTGGAGCCGGTGAGCGTGGGTCTCGCGGTATCATTGCAGCACTGGGG
CCAGATGGTAAGCCCTCCCGTATCGTAGTTATCTACACGACGGGGAGTCAGGCAACTATGGATGAACGAA
ATAGACAGATCGCTGAGATAGGTGCCTCACTGATTAAGCATTGGTAACTGTCAGACCAAGTTTACTCATA
TATACTTTAGATTGATTTAAAACTTCATTTTTAATTTAAAAGGATCTAGGTGAAGATCCTTTTTGATAAT
CTCATGACCAAAATCCCTTAACGTGAGTTTTCGTTCCACTGAGCGTCAGACCCCGTAGAAAAGATCAAAG
GATCTTCTTGAGATCCTTTTTTTCTGCGCGTAATCTGCTGCTTGCAAACAAAAAAACCACCGCTACCAGC
GGTGGTTTGTTTGCCGGATCAAGAGCTACCAACTCTTTTTCCGAAGGTAACTGGCTTCAGCAGAGCGCAG
ATACCAAATACTGTTCTTCTAGTGTAGCCGTAGTTAGGCCACCACTTCAAGAACTCTGTAGCACCGCCTA
CATACCTCGCTCTGCTAATCCTGTTACCAGTGGCTGCTGCCAGTGGCGATAAGTCGTGTCTTACCGGGTT
GGACTCAAGACGATAGTTACCGGATAAGGCGCAGCGGTCGGGCTGAACGGGGGGTTCGTGCACACAGCCC
AGCTTGGAGCGAACGACCTACACCGAACTGAGATACCTACAGCGTGAGCTATGAGAAAGCGCCACGCTTC
CCGAAGGGAGAAAGGCGGACAGGTATCCGGTAAGCGGCAGGGTCGGAACAGGAGAGCGCACGAGGGAGCT
TCCAGGGGGAAACGCCTGGTATCTTTATAGTCCTGTCGGGTTTCGCCACCTCTGACTTGAGCGTCGATTT
TTGTGATGCTCGTCAGGGGGGCGGAGCCTATGGAAAAACGCCAGCAACGCGGCCTTTTTACGGTTCCTGG
CCTTTTGCTGGCCTTTTGCTCACATGTTCTTTCCTGCGTTATCCCCTGATTCTGTGGATAACCGTATTAC
CGCCTTTGAGTGAGCTGATACCGCTCGCCGCAGCCGAACGACCGAGCGCAGCGAGTCAGTGAGCGAGGAA
GCGGAAGAGCGCCCAATACGCAAACCGCCTCTCCCCGCGCGTTGGCCGATTCATTAATGCAGCTGGCACG
ACAGGTTTCCCGACTGGAAAGCGGGCAGTGAGCGCAACGCAAT
Features (pLannotate 1.2.2; 12 found; start..end, strand, type, name):
      1..22      +  protein_bind   CAP binding site: CAP binding activates transcription in the presence of cAMP. E. coli catabolite activator protein
     37..67      +  promoter       lac promoter: promoter for the E. coli lac operon
     75..91      +  protein_bind   lac operator: The lac repressor binds to the lac operator to inhibit transcription in E. coli. This inhibition can be relieved by adding lactose or isopropyl-β-D-thiogalactopyranoside (IPTG). lac repressor encoded by lacI
    174..471     -  misc_feature   HA-R (fragment): right homology arm from the adeno-associated virus integration site (AAVS1) within intron 1 of the human PPP1R12C gene
    500..789     -  misc_feature   HA-L (fragment): left homology arm from the adeno-associated virus integration site (AAVS1) within intron 1 of the human PPP1R12C gene
    828..985     +  CDS            lacZα (fragment): LacZα fragment of β-galactosidase; lacZ fragment
    991..1090    -  misc_feature   bom (fragment): basis of mobility region from pBR322
   1192..1227    -  CDS            rop (fragment): Rop protein, which maintains plasmids at low copy number; rop
   1322..1426    +  promoter       AmpR promoter: bla
   1427..2287    +  CDS            AmpR: β-lactamase; bla; confers resistance to ampicillin, carbenicillin, and related antibiotics
   2458..3046    +  rep_origin     ori: high-copy-number ColE1/pMB1/pBR322/pUC origin of replication
   3229..3321    +  CDS            lacI (fragment): lac repressor; lacI; The lac repressor binds to the lac operator to inhibit transcription in E. coli. This inhibition can be relieved by adding lactose or isopropyl-β-D-thiogalactopyranoside (IPTG).
