[The description below was written by a language model from this plasmid's Addgene catalogue record and pLannotate feature annotations shown in this document.]
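Description:
AX44_pS.Donor.S1 is a small (about 3.3 kb) homology-directed repair donor plasmid built on the pUC57 cloning backbone and designed to target the human AAVS1 "safe harbour" locus, which lies in intron 1 of PPP1R12C. It is propagated in E. coli as a high-copy plasmid through its ColE1/pUC-type origin and is selected with ampicillin via the β-lactamase gene and its native promoter. The other annotated bacterial elements (CAP site, lac promoter and operator, lacZα fragment, and remnants of bom, rop and lacI) are backbone leftovers surrounding the cloning site and have no role in the targeting function.

The payload is a roughly 617 bp insert in which short fragments of the AAVS1 left and right homology arms (each about 300 bp, annotated on the reverse strand) flank a short gap. That gap is consistent with the recorded 18 bp synthetic sequence, which carries MluI and KspAI restriction sites. No mammalian promoter, reporter or selection cassette is annotated, so despite the "mammalian expression" listing, the plasmid acts purely as a repair template. Copying the 18 bp tag into the chromosome creates a restriction fragment length polymorphism, which can be detected by amplifying the target locus and digesting the product.

According to the depositor's notes, the donor is meant to be delivered to human cells with an AAVS1-specific guide RNA plasmid and either SpCas9 nuclease or the SpCas9 D10A nickase. The associated publication concerns "in trans paired nicking", a way of achieving seamless genome editing without double-stranded DNA breaks. The record does not state whether this particular donor carries the guide RNA target site.
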