Addgene plasmid #100289: AX44_pS.Donor.S1
Purpose: AAVS1-targeting plasmid
Depositing lab: Manuel Goncalves. Depositing organization: Leiden University Medical Center. Publication: In trans paired nicking triggers seamless genome editing without double-stranded DNA cutting. Chen X, Janssen JM, Liu J, Maggio I, 't Jong AEJ, Mikkers HMM, Goncalves MAFV. Nat Commun. 2017 Sep 22;8(1):657. doi: 10.1038/s41467-017-00687-1. PubMed 28939824.
Backbone
  Vector backbone: pUC57
  Total vector size (bp): 3333
  Vector type: Mammalian Expression, CRISPR, Synthetic Biology ; Human Targeting
Growth in bacteria
  Bacterial resistance: Ampicillin, 100 μg/mL
  Growth temperature: 37°C
  Growth strain: DH5alpha
  Copy number: High Copy
Gene/Insert
  Gene/Insert name: 18 bp RFLP (MluI+KspAI)
  Species: H. sapiens (human), Synthetic
  Insert size (bp): 617
Terms and licenses: Academic/Nonprofit Terms; Industry Terms: Not Available to Industry
Depositor comments: Combine this donor plasmid with SpCas9 or SpCas9.D10A with Addgene plasmid 41818 gRNA_AAVS1-T2; Mali et al. (named pgRNA.S1 in Chen et al.) for homology-directed AAVS1 targeting.
How to cite: AX44_pS.Donor.S1 was a gift from Manuel Goncalves (Addgene plasmid # 100289 ; http://n2t.net/addgene:100289 ; RRID:Addgene_100289)
